Addgene plasmid #208965: Polymerase expression - pCMV-Phi29 (LM2708)
Purpose: Unfused Phi29 DNA polymerase (-exo), expressed from CMV or T7 promoters.
Depositing lab: Benjamin Kleinstiver. Depositing organization: Massachusetts General Hospital. Publication: Click editing enables programmable genome writing using DNA polymerases and HUH endonucleases. Ferreira da Silva J, Tou CJ, King EM, Eller ML, Rufino-Ramos D, Ma L, Cromwell CR, Metovic J, Benning FMC, Chao LH, Eichler FS, Kleinstiver BP. Nat Biotechnol. 2024 Jul 22. doi: 10.1038/s41587-024-02324-x. PubMed 39039307.
Backbone
  Vector backbone: pCMV-T7-SpCas9-P2A-EGFP (RTW3027)
  Vector type: Mammalian Expression, CRISPR ; in vitro transcription; T7 promoter
Growth in bacteria
  Bacterial resistance: Ampicillin, 100 μg/mL
  Growth temperature: 37°C
  Growth strain: DH5alpha
  Copy number: High Copy
Gene/Insert
  Gene/Insert name: Phi29-BPNLS (alt name: LM2708)
  Species: Synthetic
  Mutation: Phi29(-exo;D169A)
  Promoter: CMV and T7
  Tag / fusion protein: BPNLS (C terminal on insert)
  Cloning method: Gibson Cloning
  Sequencing primers: 5′ oBK6928-CCAAGTCTCCACCCCATTGACG; 3′ oBK219-GGGAGTGGCACCTTCCAGGGTC
Terms and licenses: Academic/Nonprofit Terms; Industry Terms: Not Available to Industry
Depositor comments: Please visit https://doi.org/10.1101/2023.09.12.557440 for bioRxiv preprint.
How to cite: Polymerase expression - pCMV-Phi29 (LM2708) was a gift from Benjamin Kleinstiver (Addgene plasmid # 208965 ; http://n2t.net/addgene:208965 ; RRID:Addgene_208965)
