[The description below was written by a language model from this plasmid's Addgene catalogue record and pLannotate feature annotations shown in this document.]
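Description:
Polymerase expression - pCMV-Phi29 (LM2708) is a 5.2 kb mammalian expression plasmid that also serves as a template for in vitro transcription. It was built by Gibson cloning into the pCMV-T7-SpCas9-P2A-EGFP (RTW3027) backbone. It is propagated in E. coli as a high-copy plasmid through a ColE1/pUC-type origin and is selected with ampicillin via the β-lactamase gene and its native promoter. The feature table also picks up small backbone remnants (a lac promoter/operator and CAP site, and fragments of lacI, an SV40 promoter, a multiple cloning site and the pBR322 bom region). These appear to be carried over from the vector and not part of the expression unit.

The payload is a synthetic coding sequence for the bacteriophage Phi29 DNA polymerase, a highly processive, strand-displacing enzyme. Here it carries the D169A substitution, which the record describes as an exonuclease-deficient (-exo) variant. A bipartite nuclear localization signal (BPNLS) is fused to the C terminus to direct the protein to the nucleus. The annotation itself marks only the polymerase reading frame, not the BPNLS. Expression is driven by the CMV immediate-early enhancer and promoter for transcription in mammalian cells. A T7 promoter sits immediately upstream of the coding sequence so that mRNA can be made with T7 RNA polymerase, and a bovine growth hormone polyadenylation signal terminates the transcript.

The polymerase is expressed "unfused", meaning it is not tethered to Cas9 or another domain. The plasmid comes from work on click editing, a genome-writing approach that combines DNA polymerases with HUH endonucleases. The record does not spell out its precise experimental role beyond supplying this polymerase.
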