Features (pLannotate 1.2.2; 15 found; start..end, strand, type, name):
    132..335     +  promoter       CMV promoter: human cytomegalovirus (CMV) immediate early promoter
    377..395     +  promoter       T7 promoter: promoter for bacteriophage T7 RNA polymerase
    409..2133    +  CDS            2: DPOL_BPPH2 - Experimental evidence at protein level: Swiss-Prot protein existence level 1. Polymerase responsible for protein-primed viral DNA replication by strand displacement with high processivity and fidelity (PubMed:3863101) (PubMed:2498321). To start replication, the DNA polymerase forms a heterodimer with a free primer terminal protein (TP), recognizes the replication origins at both 5' ends of the linear chromosome, and initiates replication using as primer the OH-group of Ser-232 of the TP (PubMed:22210885). This polymerase possesses three enzymatic activities: DNA synthesis (polymer
   2266..2490    +  polyA_signal   bGH poly(A) signal: bovine growth hormone polyadenylation signal
   2494..2515    +  promoter       SV40 promoter (fragment): SV40 enhancer and early promoter
   2520..2536    +  misc_feature   MCS (fragment): pBluescript multiple cloning site
   2585..2601    -  protein_bind   lac operator: The lac repressor binds to the lac operator to inhibit transcription in E. coli. This inhibition can be relieved by adding lactose or isopropyl-β-D-thiogalactopyranoside (IPTG). lac repressor encoded by lacI
   2609..2639    -  promoter       lac promoter: promoter for the E. coli lac operon
   2654..2675    -  protein_bind   CAP binding site: CAP binding activates transcription in the presence of cAMP. E. coli catabolite activator protein
   2688..2780    -  CDS            lacI (fragment): lac repressor; lacI; The lac repressor binds to the lac operator to inhibit transcription in E. coli. This inhibition can be relieved by adding lactose or isopropyl-β-D-thiogalactopyranoside (IPTG).
   2963..3551    -  rep_origin     ori: high-copy-number ColE1/pMB1/pBR322/pUC origin of replication
   3722..4582    -  CDS            AmpR: β-lactamase; bla; confers resistance to ampicillin, carbenicillin, and related antibiotics
   4583..4687    -  promoter       AmpR promoter: bla
   4758..4802    -  misc_feature   bom (fragment): basis of mobility region from pBR322
   4957..131     +  enhancer       CMV enhancer (across the origin): human cytomegalovirus immediate early enhancer
>Addgene plasmid #208965 | Polymerase expression - pCMV-Phi29 (LM2708) | addgene full sequence | sequence record 415813 | Addgene NGS Result
ATATGCCAAGTACGCCCCCTATTGACGTCAATGACGGTAAATGGCCCGCCTGGCATTATGCCCAGTACAT
GACCTTATGGGACTTTCCTACTTGGCAGTACATCTACGTATTAGTCATCGCTATTACCATGGTGATGCGG
TTTTGGCAGTACATCAATGGGCGTGGATAGCGGTTTGACTCACGGGGATTTCCAAGTCTCCACCCCATTG
ACGTCAATGGGAGTTTGTTTTGGCACCAAAATCAACGGGACTTTCCAAAATGTCGTAACAACTCCGCCCC
ATTGACGCAAATGGGCGGTAGGCGTGTACGGTGGGAGGTCTATATAAGCAGAGCTGGTTTAGTGAACCGT
CAGATCCGCTAGAGATCCGCGGCCGCTAATACGACTCACTATAGGGAGAGCCGCCACCATGAAGCACATG
CCTAGAAAGATGTACAGCTGCGACTTCGAGACAACAACCAAGGTCGAGGACTGCAGAGTGTGGGCTTACG
GATATATGAATATCGAGGACCACTCTGAGTACAAGATCGGAAATAGCCTGGATGAGTTTATGGCCTGGGT
CCTGAAAGTGCAGGCCGACCTGTACTTCCACAACCTGAAATTCGACGGCGCCTTCATCATTAACTGGCTG
GAACGGAACGGCTTTAAGTGGTCCGCCGATGGACTGCCAAACACCTACAACACCATCATCAGCAGAATGG
GCCAGTGGTACATGATCGACATCTGCCTGGGCTACAAGGGCAAAAGAAAGATCCATACCGTGATCTACGA
CAGCCTGAAGAAACTGCCTTTCCCCGTGAAGAAGATCGCTAAAGACTTCAAGCTGACAGTGCTGAAGGGC
GACATTGATTACCACAAGGAAAGACCTGTGGGATACAAGATCACACCTGAGGAATATGCCTACATCAAGA
ACGCCATCCAGATCATCGCCGAGGCCCTGCTGATCCAGTTCAAGCAGGGCCTGGACCGGATGACCGCTGG
CAGCGACAGCCTCAAAGGCTTCAAGGACATTATCACCACTAAGAAGTTCAAAAAGGTGTTCCCAACACTG
TCTCTTGGACTGGACAAGGAAGTGCGGTACGCCTATAGAGGCGGCTTTACCTGGCTGAACGACAGATTCA
AGGAAAAGGAAATCGGCGAGGGCATGGTGTTTGACGTGAACTCCCTCTACCCTGCCCAGATGTACAGCCG
GCTGCTGCCCTATGGCGAGCCTATCGTGTTTGAGGGCAAGTACGTGTGGGATGAAGATTACCCCCTGCAC
ATCCAGCACATCCGGTGCGAGTTCGAGCTGAAGGAGGGCTACATCCCAACAATCCAAATCAAACGGAGCA
GATTCTACAAGGGCAACGAGTACCTGAAAAGCAGCGGCGGCGAAATCGCCGATCTGTGGCTGAGCAATGT
GGACCTGGAACTGATGAAGGAACACTACGACCTGTACAACGTGGAATACATCAGCGGCCTGAAGTTTAAG
GCCACAACCGGCCTGTTCAAAGACTTCATCGATAAGTGGACCTACATCAAAACAACCAGCGAGGGCGCTA
TCAAGCAGCTGGCCAAGCTGATGCTGAATTCTCTGTACGGCAAGTTCGCCAGCAACCCTGATGTCACAGG
CAAGGTGCCCTACCTGAAGGAAAACGGCGCCCTGGGCTTCAGACTGGGCGAGGAAGAAACCAAGGACCCT
GTGTACACCCCTATGGGTGTTTTCATCACCGCCTGGGCCAGATACACCACCATCACCGCCGCTCAGGCTT
GTTACGATAGAATCATCTATTGTGATACCGACTCTATCCACCTGACCGGGACCGAGATCCCCGACGTGAT
CAAGGATATTGTGGACCCCAAGAAACTGGGCTACTGGGCCCACGAGTCCACCTTCAAGCGGGCCAAGTAC
CTGAGACAGAAGACCTACATCCAGGACATCTACATGAAAGAAGTGGACGGCAAGCTCGTGGAAGGCAGCC
CCGACGACTACACAGACATCAAGTTCAGCGTGAAGTGCGCCGGCATGACCGATAAGATCAAAAAGGAGGT
GACATTTGAGAACTTCAAGGTGGGATTCAGCCGCAAGATGAAACCTAAGCCTGTTCAAGTGCCTGGCGGT
GTTGTGCTGGTGGATGACACCTTCACAATCAAGTCCGGCGGAAGCTCTGGTGGCAGCAAGCGGACCGCCG
ACGGCTCTGAATTCGAGAGCCCTAAGAAGAAAAGAAAGGTGTGACCGGTCATCATCACCATCACCATTGA
GTTTAAACCCGCTGATCAGCCTCGACTGTGCCTTCTAGTTGCCAGCCATCTGTTGTTTGCCCCTCCCCCG
TGCCTTCCTTGACCCTGGAAGGTGCCACTCCCACTGTCCTTTCCTAATAAAATGAGGAAATTGCATCGCA
TTGTCTGAGTAGGTGTCATTCTATTCTGGGGGGTGGGGTGGGGCAGGACAGCAAGGGGGAGGATTGGGAA
GACAATAGCAGGCATGCTGGGGATGCGGTGGGCTCTATGGCTTCTGAGGCGGAAAGAACCAGCTGGGGCT
CGATACCGTCGACCTCTAGCTAGAGCTTGGCGTAATCATGGTCATAGCTGTTTCCTGTGTGAAATTGTTA
TCCGCTCACAATTCCACACAACATACGAGCCGGAAGCATAAAGTGTAAAGCCTAGGGTGCCTAATGAGTG
AGCTAACTCACATTAATTGCGTTGCGCTCACTGCCCGCTTTCCAGTCGGGAAACCTGTCGTGCCAGCTGC
ATTAATGAATCGGCCAACGCGCGGGGAGAGGCGGTTTGCGTATTGGGCGCTCTTCCGCTTCCTCGCTCAC
TGACTCGCTGCGCTCGGTCGTTCGGCTGCGGCGAGCGGTATCAGCTCACTCAAAGGCGGTAATACGGTTA
TCCACAGAATCAGGGGATAACGCAGGAAAGAACATGTGAGCAAAAGGCCAGCAAAAGGCCAGGAACCGTA
AAAAGGCCGCGTTGCTGGCGTTTTTCCATAGGCTCCGCCCCCCTGACGAGCATCACAAAAATCGACGCTC
AAGTCAGAGGTGGCGAAACCCGACAGGACTATAAAGATACCAGGCGTTTCCCCCTGGAAGCTCCCTCGTG
CGCTCTCCTGTTCCGACCCTGCCGCTTACCGGATACCTGTCCGCCTTTCTCCCTTCGGGAAGCGTGGCGC
TTTCTCATAGCTCACGCTGTAGGTATCTCAGTTCGGTGTAGGTCGTTCGCTCCAAGCTGGGCTGTGTGCA
CGAACCCCCCGTTCAGCCCGACCGCTGCGCCTTATCCGGTAACTATCGTCTTGAGTCCAACCCGGTAAGA
CACGACTTATCGCCACTGGCAGCAGCCACTGGTAACAGGATTAGCAGAGCGAGGTATGTAGGCGGTGCTA
CAGAGTTCTTGAAGTGGTGGCCTAACTACGGCTACACTAGAAGAACAGTATTTGGTATCTGCGCTCTGCT
GAAGCCAGTTACCTTCGGAAAAAGAGTTGGTAGCTCTTGATCCGGCAAACAAACCACCGCTGGTAGCGGT
GGTTTTTTTGTTTGCAAGCAGCAGATTACGCGCAGAAAAAAAGGATCTCAAGAAGATCCTTTGATCTTTT
CTACGGGGTCTGACGCTCAGTGGAACGAAAACTCACGTTAAGGGATTTTGGTCATGAGATTATCAAAAAG
GATCTTCACCTAGATCCTTTTAAATTAAAAATGAAGTTTTAAATCAATCTAAAGTATATATGAGTAAACT
TGGTCTGACAGTTACCAATGCTTAATCAGTGAGGCACCTATCTCAGCGATCTGTCTATTTCGTTCATCCA
TAGTTGCCTGACTCCCCGTCGTGTAGATAACTACGATACGGGAGGGCTTACCATCTGGCCCCAGTGCTGC
AATGATACCGCGCGAACCACGCTCACCGGCTCCAGATTTATCAGCAATAAACCAGCCAGCCGGAAGGGCC
GAGCGCAGAAGTGGTCCTGCAACTTTATCCGCCTCCATCCAGTCTATTAATTGTTGCCGGGAAGCTAGAG
TAAGTAGTTCGCCAGTTAATAGTTTGCGCAACGTTGTTGCCATTGCTACAGGCATCGTGGTGTCACGCTC
GTCGTTTGGTATGGCTTCATTCAGCTCCGGTTCCCAACGATCAAGGCGAGTTACATGATCCCCCATGTTG
TGCAAAAAAGCGGTTAGCTCCTTCGGTCCTCCGATCGTTGTCAGAAGTAAGTTGGCCGCAGTGTTATCAC
TCATGGTTATGGCAGCACTGCATAATTCTCTTACTGTCATGCCATCCGTAAGATGCTTTTCTGTGACTGG
TGAGTACTCAACCAAGTCATTCTGAGAATAGTGTATGCGGCGACCGAGTTGCTCTTGCCCGGCGTCAATA
CGGGATAATACCGCGCCACATAGCAGAACTTTAAAAGTGCTCATCATTGGAAAACGTTCTTCGGGGCGAA
AACTCTCAAGGATCTTACCGCTGTTGAGATCCAGTTCGATGTAACCCACTCGTGCACCCAACTGATCTTC
AGCATCTTTTACTTTCACCAGCGTTTCTGGGTGAGCAAAAACAGGAAGGCAAAATGCCGCAAAAAAGGGA
ATAAGGGCGACACGGAAATGTTGAATACTCATACTCTTCCTTTTTCAATATTATTGAAGCATTTATCAGG
GTTATTGTCTCATGAGCGGATACATATTTGAATGTATTTAGAAAAATAAACAAATAGGGGTTCCGCGCAC
ATTTCCCCGAAAAGTGCCACCTGACGTCGACGGATCGGGAGATCGATCTCCCGATCCCCTAGGGTCGACT
CTCAGTACAATCTGCTCTGATGCCGCATAGTTAAGCCAGTATCTGCTCCCTGCTTGTGTGTTGGAGGTCG
CTGAGTAGTGCGCGAGCAAAATTTAAGCTACAACAAGGCAAGGCTTGACCGACAATTGCATGAAGAATCT
GCTTAGGGTTAGGCGTTTTGCGCTGCTTCGCGATGTACGGGCCAGATATACGCGTTGACATTGATTATTG
ACTAGTTATTAATAGTAATCAATTACGGGGTCATTAGTTCATAGCCCATATATGGAGTTCCGCGTTACAT
AACTTACGGTAAATGGCCCGCCTGGCTGACCGCCCAACGACCCCCGCCCATTGACGTCAATAATGACGTA
TGTTCCCATAGTAACGCCAATAGGGACTTTCCATTGACGTCAATGGGTGGAGTATTTACGGTAAACTGCC
CACTTGGCAGTACATCAAGTGTATC
